>Addgene plasmid #200555 | pDEST40-CES2C-ΔC | addgene full sequence | sequence record 392387 | Addgene NGS Result
GAAGATCCTTTGATCTTTTCTACGGGGTCTGACGCTCAGTGGAACGAAAACTCACGTTAAGGGATTTTGG
TCATGAGATTATCAAAAAGGATCTTCACCTAGATCCTTTTAAATTAAAAATGAAGTTTTAAATCAATCTA
AAGTATATATGAGTAAACTTGGTCTGACAGTTACCAATGCTTAATCAGTGAGGCACCTATCTCAGCGATC
TGTCTATTTCGTTCATCCATAGTTGCCTGACTCCCCGTCGTGTAGATAACTACGATACGGGAGGGCTTAC
CATCTGGCCCCAGTGCTGCAATGATACCGCGAGACCCACGCTCACCGGCTCCAGATTTATCAGCAATAAA
CCAGCCAGCCGGAAGGGCCGAGCGCAGAAGTGGTCCTGCAACTTTATCCGCCTCCATCCAGTCTATTAAT
TGTTGCCGGGAAGCTAGAGTAAGTAGTTCGCCAGTTAATAGTTTGCGCAACGTTGTTGCCATTGCTACAG
GCATCGTGGTGTCACGCTCGTCGTTTGGTATGGCTTCATTCAGCTCCGGTTCCCAACGATCAAGGCGAGT
TACATGATCCCCCATGTTGTGCAAAAAAGCGGTTAGCTCCTTCGGTCCTCCGATCGTTGTCAGAAGTAAG
TTGGCCGCAGTGTTATCACTCATGGTTATGGCAGCACTGCATAATTCTCTTACTGTCATGCCATCCGTAA
GATGCTTTTCTGTGACTGGTGAGTACTCAACCAAGTCATTCTGAGAATAGTGTATGCGGCGACCGAGTTG
CTCTTGCCCGGCGTCAATACGGGATAATACCGCGCCACATAGCAGAACTTTAAAAGTGCTCATCATTGGA
AAACGTTCTTCGGGGCGAAAACTCTCAAGGATCTTACCGCTGTTGAGATCCAGTTCGATGTAACCCACTC
GTGCACCCAACTGATCTTCAGCATCTTTTACTTTCACCAGCGTTTCTGGGTGAGCAAAAACAGGAAGGCA
AAATGCCGCAAAAAAGGGAATAAGGGCGACACGGAAATGTTGAATACTCATACTCTTCCTTTTTCAATAT
TATTGAAGCATTTATCAGGGTTATTGTCTCATGAGCGGATACATATTTGAATGTATTTAGAAAAATAAAC
AAATAGGGGTTCCGCGCACATTTCCCCGAAAAGTGCCACCTGACGTCGACGGATCGGGAGATCTCCCGAT
CCCCTATGGTGCACTCTCAGTACAATCTGCTCTGATGCCGCATAGTTAAGCCAGTATCTGCTCCCTGCTT
GTGTGTTGGAGGTCGCTGAGTAGTGCGCGAGCAAAATTTAAGCTACAACAAGGCAAGGCTTGACCGACAA
TTGCATGAAGAATCTGCTTAGGGTTAGGCGTTTTGCGCTGCTTCGCGATGTACGGGCCAGATATACGCGT
TGACATTGATTATTGACTAGTTATTAATAGTAATCAATTACGGGGTCATTAGTTCATAGCCCATATATGG
AGTTCCGCGTTACATAACTTACGGTAAATGGCCCGCCTGGCTGACCGCCCAACGACCCCCGCCCATTGAC
GTCAATAATGACGTATGTTCCCATAGTAACGCCAATAGGGACTTTCCATTGACGTCAATGGGTGGAGTAT
TTACGGTAAACTGCCCACTTGGCAGTACATCAAGTGTATCATATGCCAAGTACGCCCCCTATTGACGTCA
ATGACGGTAAATGGCCCGCCTGGCATTATGCCCAGTACATGACCTTATGGGACTTTCCTACTTGGCAGTA
CATCTACGTATTAGTCATCGCTATTACCATGGTGATGCGGTTTTGGCAGTACATCAATGGGCGTGGATAG
CGGTTTGACTCACGGGGATTTCCAAGTCTCCACCCCATTGACGTCAATGGGAGTTTGTTTTGGCACCAAA
ATCAACGGGACTTTCCAAAATGTCGTAACAACTCCGCCCCATTGACGCAAATGGGCGGTAGGCGTGTACG
GTGGGAGGTCTATATAAGCAGAGCTCTCTGGCTAACTAGAGAACCCACTGCTTACTGGCTTATCGAAATT
AATACGACTCACTATAGGGAGACCCAAGCTGGCTAGTTAAGCTATCAACAAGTTTGTACAAAAAAGCAGG
CTCCGCGGCCGCCCCCTTCACCGCCACCATGACACGGAACCAACTACATAACTGGCTGAATGCTGGGTTC
TTCGGGCTGCTGCTTCTTCTTATCCATGTGCAGGGTGACTACAAGGATGACGACGATAAGGGGGGCGGTC
AGGACTCACCAGAGGCCAACCCCATCAGAAACACACATACAGGACAGATCCAAGGCAGCCTTATCCACGT
GAAGGACACTAAAGCTGGTGTCCACACCTTCCTGGGAATCCCCTTTGCCAAACCTCCTGTAGGACCACTG
CGATTTGCACCTCCTGAGGCCCCTGAACCATGGAGTGGTGTGAGAGATGGAACTGCACATCCGGCCATGT
GTCTGCAAAATCTTGACATGCTGAATGAAGCAGGCCTGCCAGATATGAAAATGATGCTGTCTTCCTTCCC
TATGTCTGAGGACTGCCTGTATCTCAACATCTACACCCCAGCCCATGCCCATGAGGGCTCTAACCTGCCT
GTGATGGTGTGGATCCATGGAGGTGCACTGGTTATAGGAATGGCTTCCATGTTTGATGGATCTCTATTGA
CAGTCAATGAGGACTTGGTGGTTGTTACTATCCAGTATCGTCTGGGTGTCCTGGGCTTTTTCAGCACTGG
AGACCAGCATGCCAGAGGCAACTGGGGATACCTGGACCAAGCAGCTGCCCTACGCTGGGTCCAGCAGAAC
ATCGCTCACTTTGGAGGCAACCCTGACCGGGTCACTATTTTTGGCGAGTCTGCAGGTGGCACAAGTGTGT
CTTCACATGTTGTGTCCCCCATGTCCCAAGGGCTCTTCCATGGTGCCATCATGGAGAGTGGGGTGGCCCT
GCTTCCTGACCTTATCTCTGAAACCTCTGAGATGGTTTCCACTACGGTGGCCAAGCTTTCTGGATGTGAG
GCTATGGATTCCCAGGCCCTGGTGCGCTGTCTGAGAGGCAAAAGTGAAGCAGAGATTCTGGCTATTAACA
AGGTCTTCAAGATGATCCCTGCTGTGGTGGATGGGGAGTTCTTCCCCAGGCATCCCAAAGAGTTGTTGGC
ATCTGAGGATTTTCACCCTGTCCCCAGCATCATTGGTGTCAACAATGATGAGTTTGGCTGGTCCATTCCT
GTGGTCATGGGCTCTGCTCAGATGATAAAAGGAATAACCAGAGAGAACCTGCAGGCTGTTCTGAAGGATA
CAGCAGTACAAATGATGCTGCCTCCTGAGTGTAGTGACCTGCTAATGGAAGAGTACATGGGGGACACTGA
GGATGCCCAGACCCTCCAAATACAGTTCACAGAGATGATGGGAGATTTCATGTTTGTGATCCCTGCACTC
CAAGTAGCACATTTTCAACGCTCCCATGCCCCTGTCTACTTCTATGAGTTCCAACATCCACCCAGCTACT
TCAAGGATGTCAGACCACCCCACGTGAAGGCTGACCATGCTGATGAGATTCCTTTTGTCTTTGCGTCCTT
CTTCTGGGGCATGAAACTTGACTTCACTGAGGAGGAGGAGCTGCTGAGCAGGAGGATGATGAAGTACTGG
GCCAACTTTGCACGACATGGGAACCCCAACAGTGAGGGTCTACCCTACTGGCCTGTGATGGACCATGATG
AGCAGTACCTGCAACTGGACATCCAGCCTGCTGTGGGTCGAGCCCTGAAGGCTGGAAGGCTGCAGTTCTG
GACCAAGACTCTGCCCCAGAAGATCCAGGAGCTAAAGGCTTCTCAGGACAAGCATCATCACCACCACCAT
TAGTTTAAGGGTGGGCGCGCCGACCCAGCTTTCTTGTACAAAGTGGTTGATCTAGAGGGCCCGCGGTTCG
AAGGTAAGCCTATCCCTAACCCTCTCCTCGGTCTCGATTCTACGCGTACCGGTCATCATCACCATCACCA
TTGAGTTTAAACCCGCTGATCAGCCTCGACTGTGCCTTCTAGTTGCCAGCCATCTGTTGTTTGCCCCTCC
CCCGTGCCTTCCTTGACCCTGGAAGGTGCCACTCCCACTGTCCTTTCCTAATAAAATGAGGAAATTGCAT
CGCATTGTCTGAGTAGGTGTCATTCTATTCTGGGGGGTGGGGTGGGGCAGGACAGCAAGGGGGAGGATTG
GGAAGACAATAGCAGGCATGCTGGGGATGCGGTGGGCTCTATGGCTTCTGAGGCGGAAAGAACCAGCTGG
GGCTCTAGGGGGTATCCCC
[124 nt withheld, positions 4290-4413]
C
[91 nt withheld, positions 4415-4505]
A
[49 nt withheld, positions 4507-4555]
CCTTTGACGTTGGAGTCCACGTTCTTT
[37 nt withheld, positions 4583-4619]
ACCCTATCTCGGTCTATTCTTTTGATTTATAAGGGATTTTGCCGATTTCGGCCTATTGGTTAAAAAATGA
GCTGATTTAACAAAAATTTAACGCGAATTAATTCTGTGGAATGTGTGTCAGTTAGGGTGTGGAAAGTCCC
CAGGCTCCCCAGCAGGCAGAAGTATGCAAAGCATGCATCTCAATTAGTCAGCAACCAGGTGTGGAAAGTC
CCCAGGCTCCCCAGCAGGCAGAAGTATGCAAAGCATGCATCTCAATTAGTCAGCAACCATAGTCCCGCCC
CTAACTCCGCCCATCCCGCCCCTAACTCCGCCCAGTTCCGCCCATTCTCCGCCCCATGGCTGACTAATTT
TTTTTATTTATGCAGAGGCCGAGGCCGCCTCTGCCTCTGAGCTATTCCAGAAGTAGTGAGGAGGCTTTTT
TGGAGGCCTAGGCTTTTGCAAAAAGCTCCCGGGAGCTTGTATATCCATTTTCGGATCTGATCAAGAGACA
GGATGAGGATCGTTTCGCATGATTGAACAAGATGGATTGCACGCAGGTTCTCCGGCCGCTTGGGTGGAGA
GGCTATTCGGCTATGACTGGGCACAACAGACAATCGGCTGCTCTGATGCCGCCGTGTTCCGGCTGTCAGC
GCAGGGGCGCCCGGTTCTTTTTGTCAAGACCGACCTGTCCGGTGCCCTGAATGAACTGCAGGACGAGGCA
GCGCGGCTATCGTGGCTGGCCACGACGGGCGTTCCTTGCGCAGCTGTGCTCGACGTTGTCACTGAAGCGG
GAAGGGACTGGCTGCTATTGGGCGAAGTGCCGGGGCAGGATCTCCTGTCATCTCACCTTGCTCCTGCCGA
GAAAGTATCCATCATGGCTGATGCAATGCGGCGGCTGCATACGCTTGATCCGGCTACCTGCCCATTCGAC
CACCAAGCGAAACATCGCATCGAGCGAGCACGTACTCGGATGGAAGCCGGTCTTGTCGATCAGGATGATC
TGGACGAAGAGCATCAGGGGCTCGCGCCAGCCGAACTGTTCGCCAGGCTCAAGGCGCGCATGCCCGACGG
CGAGGATCTCGTCGTGACCCATGGCGATGCCTGCTTGCCGAATATCATGGTGGAAAATGGCCGCTTTTCT
GGATTCATCGACTGTGGCCGGCTGGGTGTGGCGGACCGCTATCAGGACATAGCGTTGGCTACCCGTGATA
TTGCTGAAGAGCTTGGCGGCGAATGGGCTGACCGCTTCCTCGTGCTTTACGGTATCGCCGCTCCCGATTC
GCAGCGCATCGCCTTCTATCGCCTTCTTGACGAGTTCTTCTGAGCGGGACTCTGGGGTTCGCGAAATGAC
CGACCAAGCGACGCCCAACCTGCCATCACGAGATTTCGATTCCACCGCCGCCTTCTATGAAAGGTTGGGC
TTCGGAATCGTTTTCCGGGACGCCGGCTGGATGATCCTCCAGCGCGGGGATCTCATGCTGGAGTTCTTCG
CCCACCCCAACTTGTTTATTGCAGCTTATAATGGTTACAAATAAAGCAATAGCATCACAAATTTCACAAA
TAAAGCATTTTTTTCACTGCATTCTAGTTGTGGTTTGTCCAAACTCATCAATGTATCTTATCATGTCTGT
ATACCGTCGACCTCTAGCTAGAGCTTGGCGTAATCATGGTCATAGCTGTTTCCTGTGTGAAATTGTTATC
CGCTCACAATTCCACACAACATACGAGCCGGAAGCATAAAGTGTAAAGCCTGGGGTGCCTAATGAGTGAG
CTAACTCACATTAATTGCGTTGCGCTCACTGCCCGCTTTCCAGTCGGGAAACCTGTCGTGCCAGCTGCAT
TAATGAATCGGCCAACGCGCGGGGAGAGGCGGTTTGCGTATTGGGCGCTCTTCCGCTTCCTCGCTCACTG
ACTCGCTGCGCTCGGTCGTTCGGCTGCGGCGAGCGGTATCAGCTCACTCAAAGGCGGTAATACGGTTATC
CACAGAATCAGGGGATAACGCAGGAAAGAACATGTGAGCAAAAGGCCAGCAAAAGGCCAGGAACCGTAAA
AAGGCCGCGTTGCTGGCGTTTTTCCATAGGCTCCGCCCCCCTGACGAGCATCACAAAAATCGACGCTCAA
GTCAGAGGTGGCGAAACCCGACAGGACTATAAAGATACCAGGCGTTTCCCCCTGGAAGCTCCCTCGTGCG
CTCTCCTGTTCCGACCCTGCCGCTTACCGGATACCTGTCCGCCTTTCTCCCTTCGGGAAGCGTGGCGCTT
TCTCATAGCTCACGCTGTAGGTATCTCAGTTCGGTGTAGGTCGTTCGCTCCAAGCTGGGCTGTGTGCACG
AACCCCCCGTTCAGCCCGACCGCTGCGCCTTATCCGGTAACTATCGTCTTGAGTCCAACCCGGTAAGACA
CGACTTATCGCCACTGGCAGCAGCCACTGGTAACAGGATTAGCAGAGCGAGGTATGTAGGCGGTGCTACA
GAGTTCTTGAAGTGGTGGCCTAACTACGGCTACACTAGAAGAACAGTATTTGGTATCTGCGCTCTGCTGA
AGCCAGTTACCTTCGGAAAAAGAGTTGGTAGCTCTTGATCCGGCAAACAAACCACCGCTGGTAGCGGTGG
TTTTTTTGTTTGCAAGCAGCAGATTACGCGCAGAAAAAAAGGATCTCAA
Features (pLannotate 1.2.2; 23 found; start..end, strand, type, name):
    171..1031    -  CDS            AmpR: β-lactamase; bla; confers resistance to ampicillin, carbenicillin, and related antibiotics
   1032..1136    -  promoter       AmpR promoter: bla
   1195..1247    -  misc_feature   bom (fragment): basis of mobility region from pBR322
   1402..1781    +  enhancer       CMV enhancer: human cytomegalovirus immediate early enhancer
   1782..1985    +  promoter       CMV promoter: human cytomegalovirus (CMV) immediate early promoter
   1981..2014    +  LTR            5' LTR (truncated) (fragment): truncated 5' long terminal repeat (LTR) from HIV-1
   2030..2048    +  promoter       T7 promoter: promoter for bacteriophage T7 RNA polymerase
   2078..2102    +  protein_bind   attB1: mutant version of attB; recombination site for the Gateway® BP reaction BP Clonase™
   2129..3835    +  CDS            Ces2c: EST2C_MOUSE - Also known as Ces2. Experimental evidence at protein level: Swiss-Prot protein existence level 1. Hydrolase with high activity towards palmitoylcarnitine. Is also active with p-nitrophenylacetate and alpha-naphthylacetate. May also hydrolyze retinyl esters (By similarity). From Mus musculus (Mouse).
   3873..3897    -  protein_bind   attB2: mutant version of attB; recombination site for the Gateway® BP reaction BP Clonase™
   3923..3964    +  CDS            V5 tag: epitope tag from simian virus 5
   4020..4244    +  polyA_signal   bGH poly(A) signal: bovine growth hormone polyadenylation signal
   4248..4269    +  promoter       SV40 promoter (fragment): SV40 enhancer and early promoter
   4290..4718    +  rep_origin     f1 ori (sequence partly withheld): f1 bacteriophage origin of replication; arrow indicates direction of (+) strand synthesis
   4732..5061    +  promoter       SV40 promoter: SV40 enhancer and early promoter
   5128..5919    +  CDS            neo: KKA2_KLEPN - Also known as kan, nptII. Experimental evidence at protein level: Swiss-Prot protein existence level 1. Resistance to kanamycin, neomycin, paromomycin, ribostamycin, butirosin and gentamicin B. From Klebsiella pneumoniae.
   5945..6103    +  CDS            ble (fragment): BLE_KLEPN - Experimental evidence at protein level: Swiss-Prot protein existence level 1. Binding protein with a strong affinity to the bleomycin family of antibiotics. Binds to CL990; an antimitotic-antibiotic compound. From Klebsiella pneumoniae.
   6098..6219    +  polyA_signal   SV40 poly(A) signal: SV40 polyadenylation signal
   6292..6308    -  protein_bind   lac operator: The lac repressor binds to the lac operator to inhibit transcription in E. coli. This inhibition can be relieved by adding lactose or isopropyl-β-D-thiogalactopyranoside (IPTG). lac repressor encoded by lacI
   6316..6346    -  promoter       lac promoter: promoter for the E. coli lac operon
   6361..6382    -  protein_bind   CAP binding site: CAP binding activates transcription in the presence of cAMP. E. coli catabolite activator protein
   6395..6487    -  CDS            lacI (fragment): lac repressor; lacI; The lac repressor binds to the lac operator to inhibit transcription in E. coli. This inhibition can be relieved by adding lactose or isopropyl-β-D-thiogalactopyranoside (IPTG).
   6670..7258    -  rep_origin     ori: high-copy-number ColE1/pMB1/pBR322/pUC origin of replication
