[The description below was written by a language model from this plasmid's Addgene catalogue record and pLannotate feature annotations shown in this document.]
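Description:
pDEST40-CES2C-ΔC is a mammalian expression plasmid built on the Gateway destination vector pDEST40, carrying a C-terminally truncated form of mouse carboxylesterase 2C (Ces2c), a hydrolase annotated as active towards palmitoylcarnitine and model ester substrates. It is propagated in E. coli from a high-copy ColE1/pUC-type origin under ampicillin selection (β-lactamase with its own promoter). An f1 origin is also present, which allows single-stranded DNA production. For selection in mammalian cells, the backbone has an SV40 enhancer/early promoter driving a neomycin phosphotransferase gene, terminated by an SV40 polyadenylation signal.

The expression cassette consists of the human CMV immediate early enhancer and promoter, followed by a T7 promoter that also serves as a sequencing primer site. Next comes the Ces2c coding sequence flanked by attB1 and attB2 sites, the scars of Gateway recombination, and transcription ends at the bovine growth hormone polyadenylation signal. The catalogue lists an N-terminal Flag tag on the insert and C-terminal V5 and 6xHis tags. The feature table annotates only the V5 epitope, located downstream of attB2, so the Flag and His tags are supported by the catalogue fields alone.

The stated purpose is mammalian expression of a secreted form of CES2C, and the ΔC name indicates removal of C-terminal sequence, though the record does not state which residues were deleted or how the deletion promotes secretion. The epitope tags should allow detection or affinity purification of the protein. The associated work concerns mapping of cell-type-specific secretomes in exercise-trained mice. A few short annotations, including an HIV-1 LTR fragment, a ble fragment and a lacI fragment, appear to be partial matches to backbone sequence rather than functional elements.
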