Addgene plasmid #200555: pDEST40-CES2C-ΔC
Purpose: Mammalian expression of secreted mouse CES2C
Depositing lab: Jonathan Long. Depositing organization: Stanford University. Publication: Organism-wide, cell-type-specific secretome mapping of exercise training in mice. Wei W, Riley NM, Lyu X, Shen X, Guo J, Raun SH, Zhao M, Moya-Garzon MD, Basu H, Sheng-Hwa Tung A, Li VL, Huang W, Wiggenhorn AL, Svensson KJ, Snyder MP, Bertozzi CR, Long JZ. Cell Metab. 2023 Apr 28:S1550-4131(23)00138-9. doi: 10.1016/j.cmet.2023.04.011. PubMed 37141889.
Backbone
  Vector backbone: pDEST40
  Vector type: Mammalian Expression
Growth in bacteria
  Bacterial resistance: Ampicillin, 100 μg/mL
  Growth temperature: 37°C
  Growth strain: DH5alpha
  Copy number: High Copy
Gene/Insert
  Gene/Insert name: Mouse Carboxylesterase 2C delta C-terminal
  Species: M. musculus (mouse)
  Entrez Gene: Ces2c (a.k.a. ACH M1, CES 2, Ces2, ces2A3)
  Promoter: CMV promoter
  Tag / fusion protein: Flag (N terminal on insert); V5 (C terminal on insert); 6xHis (C terminal on insert)
  Cloning method: Gateway Cloning
  Sequencing primers: 5′ T7 forward; 3′ BGH reverse
Terms and licenses: Academic/Nonprofit Terms; Industry Terms: Not Available to Industry
How to cite: pDEST40-CES2C-ΔC was a gift from Jonathan Long (Addgene plasmid # 200555 ; http://n2t.net/addgene:200555 ; RRID:Addgene_200555)
